Addgene plasmid #152711: pGBW-m4133774
Purpose: Mammalian expression plasmid for SARS-CoV-2 S (surface glycoprotein)
Depositing lab: Ginkgo Bioworks & Benjie Chen. Depositing organization: Ginkgo Bioworks.
Backbone
  Vector backbone: pTwist_CMV_Hygro_6
  Backbone size w/o insert (bp): 6525
  Vector type: Mammalian Expression
  Selectable markers: Hygromycin
Growth in bacteria
  Bacterial resistance: Ampicillin, 100 μg/mL
  Growth temperature: 37°C
  Growth strain: DH5alpha
  Copy number: High Copy
Gene/Insert
  Gene/Insert name: SARS-CoV-2 S (surface glycoprotein) (alt names: Spike protein; S protein)
  Species: Severe acute respiratory syndrome coronavirus 2
  Insert size (bp): 3815
  Mutation: wt
  Entrez Gene: S (a.k.a. GU280_gp02, spike glycoprotein)
  Promoter: CMV
  Tag / fusion protein: Cleavable TEV;TapTag (C terminal on backbone)
  Cloning method: Unknown
Resource information
  A portion of this plasmid was derived from a plasmid made by: GinkgoBioworks
Depositor comments: NCBI reference sequence: YP_009724390.1
How to cite: pGBW-m4133774 was a gift from Ginkgo Bioworks & Benjie Chen (Addgene plasmid # 152711 ; http://n2t.net/addgene:152711 ; RRID:Addgene_152711)
