[The description below was written by a language model from this plasmid's Addgene catalogue record and pLannotate feature annotations shown in this document.]
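Description:
pGBW-m4133774 is a mammalian expression plasmid built on the pTwist_CMV_Hygro_6 backbone that carries the wild-type SARS-CoV-2 spike (S) surface glycoprotein coding sequence, matched by the depositor to the NCBI reference protein for this gene. In bacteria it is maintained as a high-copy plasmid through a ColE1/pUC-type origin and selected with ampicillin via a full-length β-lactamase gene. A short additional β-lactamase fragment is also annotated near the origin and appears to be a backbone remnant. For selection in mammalian cells, a separate cassette places a hygromycin B phosphotransferase gene under the human ubiquitin C promoter, followed by a synthetic polyadenylation signal.

The spike open reading frame sits downstream of the CMV immediate-early enhancer and promoter, and the transcript ends at an SV40 polyadenylation signal. The catalogue lists a backbone-encoded C-terminal fusion consisting of a TEV-cleavable TAP tag. The feature table is consistent with this: just after the spike coding sequence it detects a fragment matching myosin light chain kinase 2, which corresponds to the calmodulin-binding peptide used in classic TAP tags, and then a fragment of Staphylococcus aureus protein A, which supplies the IgG-binding domains. The TEV site itself is not annotated, but it would be expected between these two modules, allowing two-step affinity purification with protease release from IgG resin. Bacterial terminators (T7 and rrnG) and short β-globin insulator elements flank the expression units, presumably to limit transcriptional read-through and interference between cassettes. The record supports use for transient or hygromycin-selected stable expression of tagged spike protein in mammalian cells, for instance for purification or interaction studies, though no specific application is stated beyond expression.
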