Features (pLannotate 1.2.2; 22 found; start..end, strand, type, name):
      1..304     +  enhancer       CMV enhancer: human cytomegalovirus immediate early enhancer
    377..394     -  promoter       CMV promoter (fragment): human cytomegalovirus (CMV) immediate early promoter
    457..508     +  promoter       CMVd2 promoter: truncated human cytomegalovirus (CMV) immediate early promoter that yields moderately reduced expression relative to the full-length promoter
    583..4401    +  CDS            S: SPIKE_SARS2 - Experimental evidence at protein level: Swiss-Prot protein existence level 1. [Spike glycoprotein]: May down-regulate host tetherin (BST2) by lysosomal degradation, thereby counteracting its antiviral activity. From Severe acute respiratory syndrome coronavirus 2 (2019-nCoV) (SARS-CoV-2).
   4456..4533    +  CDS            MYLK2 (fragment): MYLK2_HUMAN - Experimental evidence at protein level: Swiss-Prot protein existence level 1. Implicated in the level of global muscle contraction and cardiac function. Phosphorylates a specific serine in the N-terminus of a myosin light chain. From Homo sapiens (Human).
   4615..4965    +  CDS            spa (fragment): SPA_STAAU - Experimental evidence at protein level: Swiss-Prot protein existence level 1. Plays a role in the inhibition of the host innate and adaptive immune responses. Possesses five immunoglobulin-binding domains that capture both the fragment crystallizable region (Fc region) and the Fab region (part of Ig that identifies antigen) of immunoglobulins (By similarity). In turn, Staphylococcus aureus is protected from phagocytic killing via inhibition of Ig Fc region. In addition, the host elicited B-cell response is prevented due to a decrease of antibody-secreting cell proliferation that en
   5046..5167    -  polyA_signal   SV40 poly(A) signal: SV40 polyadenylation signal
   5190..5259    -  CDS            large T antigen (fragment): large T antigen from SV40 (simian virus 40)
   5282..5328    +  terminator     T7 terminator: transcription terminator for bacteriophage T7 RNA polymerase
   5358..5494    +  terminator     rrnG terminator: transcription terminator from the E. coli ribosomal RNA rrnG operon (Albrechtsen et al., 1991)
   5539..5610    +  misc_feature   3' β-globin insulator: insulator downstream of the human β-globin locus (Farrell et al., 2002)
   5836..6424    -  rep_origin     ori: high-copy-number ColE1/pMB1/pBR322/pUC origin of replication
   6596..6660    -  CDS            bla(M) (fragment): β-lactamase lacking the signal sequence; bla(M); allows cytosolic expression of β-lactamase
   6924..8133    +  promoter       UbC promoter: human ubiquitin C promoter
   8143..9164    +  CDS            HygR (fragment): hygromycin B phosphotransferase confers resistance to hygromycin
   9192..9240    +  polyA_signal   poly(A) signal: synthetic polyadenylation signal
   9506..10366   +  CDS            AmpR: β-lactamase; bla; confers resistance to ampicillin, carbenicillin, and related antibiotics
  10379..10515   +  terminator     rrnG terminator: transcription terminator from the E. coli ribosomal RNA rrnG operon (Albrechtsen et al., 1991)
  10667..10738   +  misc_feature   5' β-globin insulator: insulator upstream of the human β-globin locus (Farrell et al., 2002)
  10743..10789   -  terminator     T7 terminator: transcription terminator for bacteriophage T7 RNA polymerase
  10807..10855   -  polyA_signal   poly(A) signal: synthetic polyadenylation signal
  10886..10935   +  enhancer       CMV enhancer (fragment): human cytomegalovirus immediate early enhancer
>Addgene plasmid #152711 | pGBW-m4133774 | addgene full sequence | sequence record 300231 | Addgene NGS Result
CGTTACATAACTTACGGTAAATGGCCCGCCTGGCTGACCGCCCAACGACCCCCGCCCATTGACGTCAATA
ATGACGTATGTTCCCATAGTAACGCCAATAGGGACTTTCCATTGACGTCAATGGGTGGAGTATTTACGGT
AAACTGCCCACTTGGCAGTACATCAAGTGTATCATATGCCAAGTACGCCCCCTATTGACGTCAATGACGG
TAAATGGCCCGCCTGGCATTATGCCCAGTACATGACCTTATGGGACTTTCCTACTTGGCAGTACATCTAC
GTATTAGTCATCGCTATTACCATGCTGATGCGGTTTTGGCAGTACATCAATGGGCGTGGATAGCGGTTTG
ACTCACGGGGATTTCCAAGTCTCCACCCCATTGACGTCAATGGGAGTTTGTTTTGGCACCAAAATCAACG
GGACTTTCCAAAATGTCGTAACAACTCCGCCCCATTGACGCAAATGGGCGGTAGGCGTGTACGGTGGGAG
GTCTATATAAGCAGAGCTGGTTTAGTGAACCGTCAGATCAGATCTTTGTCGATCCTACCATCCACTCGAC
ACACCCGCCAGCGGCCGCCACCATGTTCGTCTTTCTTGTGTTACTCCCCCTGGTTTCGTCCCAGTGCGTG
AACTTGACTACGCGAACCCAACTGCCGCCAGCATATACAAATAGTTTCACCCGTGGAGTATACTACCCTG
ATAAAGTGTTTAGATCAAGCGTACTACACTCTACTCAGGACCTGTTTCTCCCCTTCTTCTCCAATGTCAC
ATGGTTTCATGCGATCCACGTTAGCGGCACCAACGGGACAAAGCGCTTTGACAACCCTGTGCTGCCATTC
AATGATGGTGTGTATTTTGCTTCTACCGAGAAGAGCAACATAATTCGGGGCTGGATCTTCGGAACTACCC
TCGACAGTAAAACTCAGTCATTGCTGATTGTGAATAACGCCACAAATGTCGTTATCAAGGTCTGTGAATT
TCAATTCTGCAACGATCCATTCCTTGGGGTGTATTACCATAAAAATAATAAGTCCTGGATGGAGAGCGAA
TTTAGGGTATACTCGTCTGCCAACAATTGTACTTTCGAGTATGTGTCTCAGCCCTTCTTAATGGATCTGG
AAGGTAAACAGGGCAACTTTAAGAACCTCCGCGAGTTTGTATTCAAAAATATAGACGGATACTTTAAGAT
TTATTCCAAGCACACACCAATCAATTTGGTGCGGGATCTCCCGCAAGGGTTCAGCGCTCTGGAACCTCTA
GTGGACCTCCCCATCGGCATTAACATCACAAGATTCCAGACGCTGTTAGCCCTGCATAGATCATACCTTA
CTCCCGGTGACAGTAGTTCTGGGTGGACCGCAGGCGCGGCTGCATATTACGTGGGATATTTGCAGCCTCG
GACGTTTCTGCTGAAATACAACGAGAACGGCACCATTACAGATGCCGTGGATTGCGCCCTTGACCCCCTA
AGCGAAACTAAGTGTACGCTTAAAAGCTTCACCGTCGAGAAGGGAATTTACCAGACTTCCAACTTTAGGG
TCCAGCCGACAGAATCAATAGTTAGGTTCCCAAATATCACCAATTTGTGCCCTTTTGGGGAAGTCTTCAA
TGCTACACGATTTGCTTCGGTTTATGCCTGGAACAGGAAGCGTATCTCAAATTGCGTCGCGGACTACAGC
GTGCTCTATAATAGTGCAAGTTTCTCGACCTTTAAATGTTATGGCGTGTCCCCGACCAAACTAAATGACC
TCTGTTTTACAAACGTTTACGCCGATTCTTTTGTGATTCGCGGTGATGAGGTACGCCAAATCGCACCGGG
CCAGACTGGCAAGATTGCCGATTACAACTACAAGTTGCCTGACGACTTCACCGGATGTGTTATAGCCTGG
AATAGCAATAATCTGGATTCTAAGGTCGGAGGTAACTATAACTACCTGTATAGACTGTTCCGTAAGTCAA
ACCTGAAACCCTTTGAGCGGGACATCTCCACAGAGATTTACCAAGCAGGGTCTACCCCCTGCAATGGGGT
TGAAGGATTCAATTGCTACTTTCCATTACAGAGCTACGGGTTCCAGCCTACGAACGGGGTTGGTTACCAG
CCTTATAGGGTAGTGGTGCTGTCGTTCGAACTGTTGCACGCTCCAGCTACAGTGTGCGGGCCTAAAAAAT
CAACTAACCTGGTTAAAAATAAGTGTGTTAATTTTAACTTCAATGGCTTAACCGGAACTGGAGTGCTCAC
GGAGTCAAACAAGAAATTTCTACCGTTTCAGCAATTCGGGAGGGATATCGCAGACACTACGGACGCGGTC
AGAGATCCACAGACCCTTGAGATCCTTGACATAACACCCTGCTCTTTCGGAGGTGTCTCCGTAATTACAC
CAGGCACTAATACCTCTAATCAGGTGGCCGTGCTTTATCAGGATGTTAACTGTACAGAGGTCCCGGTGGC
TATCCATGCCGACCAATTGACACCTACGTGGCGCGTCTATTCTACCGGCTCCAACGTCTTCCAGACCCGG
GCTGGATGCTTGATAGGCGCAGAACACGTAAACAACTCTTACGAATGTGATATTCCCATTGGAGCCGGGA
TCTGCGCAAGCTACCAGACCCAAACAAACAGTCCCAGACGGGCTCGTAGCGTGGCCTCTCAGAGCATAAT
AGCCTATACCATGTCCCTTGGCGCGGAGAATAGTGTGGCATACTCAAATAATAGCATCGCTATCCCCACT
AACTTTACTATTTCCGTGACGACTGAGATTCTGCCAGTGTCTATGACTAAGACATCCGTGGATTGCACAA
TGTATATTTGTGGGGATTCCACAGAGTGTAGCAACTTGTTGCTGCAATATGGATCATTCTGTACGCAGCT
GAATCGCGCCCTCACCGGCATCGCTGTGGAACAGGACAAGAACACTCAAGAGGTCTTTGCTCAGGTGAAG
CAAATCTACAAGACCCCACCTATAAAAGACTTCGGGGGTTTTAACTTCTCGCAGATTCTCCCCGACCCCA
GCAAGCCTTCAAAAAGGAGCTTTATTGAGGACCTGTTGTTCAACAAGGTTACTTTAGCCGATGCCGGTTT
TATCAAACAGTACGGCGACTGTCTTGGCGATATAGCAGCCCGGGATCTGATTTGCGCACAAAAATTCAAT
GGCCTTACCGTACTGCCACCCCTTCTCACCGACGAAATGATCGCGCAGTACACCTCCGCACTGCTGGCTG
GGACCATCACTTCGGGATGGACCTTTGGGGCTGGTGCTGCTTTGCAAATTCCCTTCGCCATGCAGATGGC
CTATCGATTCAATGGCATAGGGGTAACACAGAACGTATTGTATGAAAATCAAAAGCTAATCGCTAACCAG
TTTAATTCAGCCATTGGTAAGATCCAGGATTCACTCTCCAGTACAGCCTCTGCCCTGGGAAAGCTCCAGG
ACGTGGTCAACCAGAACGCGCAGGCATTGAATACACTCGTCAAACAGCTGAGTAGCAATTTCGGCGCAAT
CAGTAGTGTCTTAAACGATATACTGAGTAGGCTTGATAAAGTAGAGGCCGAGGTCCAGATTGACAGACTA
ATCACGGGGCGTCTTCAGAGTTTACAGACCTATGTGACCCAACAGCTGATCCGAGCAGCGGAAATTCGAG
CAAGCGCGAACCTGGCCGCTACTAAAATGAGTGAGTGCGTGCTGGGCCAAAGTAAACGAGTCGACTTTTG
CGGCAAAGGGTATCATCTCATGTCTTTCCCTCAGTCCGCCCCTCACGGTGTTGTTTTCCTCCACGTGACA
TACGTTCCCGCGCAGGAAAAGAATTTTACTACGGCACCCGCTATTTGCCATGACGGAAAGGCTCATTTTC
CACGGGAGGGAGTGTTCGTTTCAAACGGGACACACTGGTTTGTAACTCAGCGGAACTTTTATGAGCCTCA
AATCATCACGACAGACAATACCTTCGTGAGTGGCAACTGCGATGTAGTCATAGGCATTGTGAATAACACT
GTTTATGATCCACTTCAGCCGGAACTCGACAGCTTCAAAGAGGAATTGGATAAGTACTTTAAAAATCATA
CCAGTCCAGACGTAGATCTCGGCGATATATCGGGCATTAACGCCAGTGTGGTCAATATACAAAAGGAGAT
TGACAGACTGAATGAAGTAGCTAAGAACCTCAACGAATCTCTGATTGACCTGCAAGAGCTAGGGAAGTAC
GAGCAGTATATCAAATGGCCATGGTACATATGGCTGGGTTTTATCGCGGGTCTTATTGCCATAGTCATGG
TGACGATTATGTTGTGCTGTATGACCTCCTGCTGTTCTTGTTTGAAAGGCTGCTGCTCCTGTGGTAGCTG
TTGCAAATTCGATGAAGATGACTCTGAACCCGTGTTGAAAGGCGTTAAGCTACACTACACAGAAAACCTT
TACTTTCAGTCGGGACGGCGAATCCCGGGGCTGATAAATCCCTGGAAAAGGAGATGGAAGAAGAACTTTA
TTGCAGTGTCTGCGGCTAACCGGTTCAAAAAGATCAGTTCAAGCGGCGCCCTAGATTACGACATTCCTAC
GACCGCCTCCGAGAATCTCTATTTCCAGGGTGAATTTGGCTTGGCACAACATGACGAGGCCGTCGATAAC
AAGTTTAATAAAGAACAGCAGAACGCTTTCTATGAGATCCTTCACTTACCAAATCTGAACGAAGAGCAAC
GCAACGCTTTCATTCAGAGCCTGAAAGACGATCCCTCGCAGTCTGCAAATCTCCTGGCCGAAGCCAAGAA
GCTGAATGACGCACAGGCTCCAAAAGTTGATAACAAGTTTAACAAGGAGCAGCAGAATGCTTTCTACGAG
ATATTGCACCTTCCTAATCTGAATGAGGAACAAAGAAATGCATTTATCCAGTCCCTAAAAGACGATCCAT
CACAGAGTGCCAACCTGCTTGCGGAAGCCAAAAAGCTCAATGATGCCCAGGCCCCGAAAGTAGACGCGAA
CCATCAATAAGGATCCGCAGGCCTCTGCTAGCTTGACTGACTGAGATACAGCGTACCTTCAGCTCACAGA
CATGATAAGATACATTGATGAGTTTGGACAAACCACAACTAGAATGCAGTGAAAAAAATGCTTTATTTGT
GAAATTTGTGATGCTATTGCTTTATTTGTAACCATTATAAGCTGCAATAAACAAGTTAACAACAACAATT
GCATTCATTTTATGTTTCAGGTTCAGGGGGAGGTGTGGGAGGTTTTTTAAAGCAAGTAAAACCTCTACAA
ATGTGGTATTGGCCCATCTCTATCGGTATCGTAGCATAACCCCTTGGGGCCTCTAAACGGGTCTTGAGGG
GTTTTTTGTGCCCCTCGGGCCGGATTGCTATCTACCGGCATTGGCGCAGAAAAAAATGCCTGATGCGACG
CTGCGCGTCTTATACTCCCACATATGCCAGATTCAGCAACGGATACGGCTTCCCCAACTTGCCCACTTCC
ATACGTGTCCTCCTTACCAGAAATTTATCCTTAAGGTCGTCAGCTATCCTGCAGGCGATCTCTCGATTTC
GATCAAGACATTCCTTTAATGGTCTTTTCTGGACACCACTAGGGGTCAGAAGTAGTTCATCAAACTTTCT
TCCCTCCCTAATCTCATTGGTTACCTTGGGCTATCGAAACTTAATTAACCAGTCAAGTCAGCTACTTGGC
GAGATCGACTTGTCTGGGTTTCGACTACGCTCAGAATTGCGTCAGTCAAGTTCGATCTGGTCCTTGCTAT
TGCACCCGTTCTCCGATTACGAGTTTCATTTAAATCATGTGAGCAAAAGGCCAGCAAAAGGCCAGGAACC
GTAAAAAGGCCGCGTTGCTGGCGTTTTTCCATAGGCTCCGCCCCCCTGACGAGCATCACAAAAATCGACG
CTCAAGTCAGAGGTGGCGAAACCCGACAGGACTATAAAGATACCAGGCGTTTCCCCCTGGAAGCTCCCTC
GTGCGCTCTCCTGTTCCGACCCTGCCGCTTACCGGATACCTGTCCGCCTTTCTCCCTTCGGGAAGCGTGG
CGCTTTCTCATAGCTCACGCTGTAGGTATCTCAGTTCGGTGTAGGTCGTTCGCTCCAAGCTGGGCTGTGT
GCACGAACCCCCCGTTCAGCCCGACCGCTGCGCCTTATCCGGTAACTATCGTCTTGAGTCCAACCCGGTA
AGACACGACTTATCGCCACTGGCAGCAGCCACTGGTAACAGGATTAGCAGAGCGAGGTATGTAGGCGGTG
CTACAGAGTTCTTGAAGTGGTGGCCTAACTACGGCTACACTAGAAGAACAGTATTTGGTATCTGCGCTCT
GCTGAAGCCAGTTACCTTCGGAAAAAGAGTTGGTAGCTCTTGATCCGGCAAACAAACCACCGCTGGTAGC
GGTGGTTTTTTTGTTTGCAAGCAGCAGATTACGCGCAGAAAAAAAGGATCTCAAGAAGATCCTTTGATCT
TTTCTACGGGGTCTGACGCTCAGTGGAACGAAAACTCACGTTAAGGGATTTTGGTCATGAGATTATCAAA
AAGGATCTTCACCTAGATCCTTTTAAATTAAAAATGAAGTTTTAAATCAATCTAAAGTATATATGAGTAA
ACTTGGTCTGACAGTTACCAATGCTTAATCAGTGAGGCACCTATCTCAGCGATCTGTCTATTTCGTTCAT
CCATAGTTGCATTTAAATTTCCGAACTCTCCAAGGCCCTCGTCGGAAAATCTTCAAACCTTTCGTCCGAT
CCATCTTGCAGGCTACCTCTCGAACGAACTATCGCAAGTCTCTTGGCCGGCCTTGCGCCTTGGCTATTGC
TTGGCAGCGCCTATCGCCAGGTATTACTCCAATCCCGAATATCCGAGATCGGGATCACCCGAGAGAAGTT
CAACCTACATCCTCAATCCCGATCTATCCGAGATCCGAGGAATATCGAAATCGGGGCGCGCCTGGCCTCC
GCGCCGGGTTTTGGCGCCTCCCGCGGGCGCCCCCCTCGTCACGGCGAGCGCTGCCACGTCAGACGAAGGG
CGCAGGAGCGTCCTGATCCTTCCGCCCGGACGCTCAGGACAGCGGCCCGCTGCTCATAAGACTCGGCCTT
AGAACCCCAGTATCAGCAGAAGGACATTTTAGGACGGGACTTGGGTGACTCTAGGGCACTGGTTTTCTTT
CCAGAGAGCGGAACAGGCGAGGAAAAGTAGTCCCTTCTCGGCGATTCTGCGGAGGGATCTCCGTGGGGCG
GTGAACGCCGATGATTATATAAGGACGCGCCGGGTGTGGCACAGCTAGTTCCGTCGCAGCCGGGATTTGG
GTCGCGGTTCTTGTTTGTGGATCGCTGTGATCGTCACTTGGTGAGTAGCGGGCTGCTGGGCTGGCCGGGG
CTTTCGTGGCCGCCGGGCCGCTCGGTGGGACGGAAGCGTGTGGAGAGACCGCCAAGGGCTGTAGTCTGGG
TCCGCGAGCAAGGTTGCCCTGAACTGGGGGTTGGGGGGAGCGCAGCAAAATGGCGGCTGTTCCCGAGTCT
TGAATGGAAGACGCTTGTGAGGCGGGCTGTGAGGTCGTTGAAACAAGGTGGGGGGCATGGTGGGCGGCAA
GAACCCAAGGTCTTGAGCCCTTCGCTAATGCGGGAAAGCTCTTATTCGGGTGAGATGGGCTGGGCACCAT
CTGGGGACCCTGACGTGAAGTTTGTCACTGACTGGAGAACTCGGTTTGTCGTCTGTTGCGGGGGCGGCAG
TTATGGCGGTGCCGTTGGGCAGTGCACCCGTACCTTTGGGAGCGCGCGCCCTCGTCGTGTCGTGACGTCA
CCCGTTCTGTTGGCTTATAATGCAGGGTGGGGCCACCTGCCGGTAGGTGTGCGGTAGGCTTTTCTCCGTC
GCAGGACGCAGGGTTCGGGCCTAGGGTAGGCTCTCCTGAATCGACAGGCGCCGGACCTCTGGTGAGGGGA
GGGATAAGTGAGGCGTCAGTTTCTTTGGTCGGTTTTATGTACCTATCTTCTTAAGTAGCTGAAGCTCCGG
TTTTGAACTATGCGCTCGGGGTTGGCGAGTGTGTTTTGTGAAGTTTTTTAGGCACCTTTTGAAATGTAAT
CATTTGGGTCAATATGTAATTTTCAGTGTTAGACTTGTAAATTGTCCGCTAAATTCTGGCCGTTTTTGGC
TTTTTTGTTAGACAACATGGGTAAAAAGCCTGAACTCACCGCGACGTCTGTCGAGAAGTTTCTGATCGAA
AAGTTCGACAGCGTCTCCGACCTGATGCAGCTCTCGGAGGGCGAAGAATCTCGTGCTTTCAGCTTCGATG
TAGGAGGGCGTGGATATGTCCTGCGGGTAAATAGCTGCGCCGATGGTTTCTACAAAGATCGTTATGTTTA
TCGGCACTTTGCATCCGCCGCGCTCCCGATTCCGGAAGTGCTTGACATTGGGGAGTTCAGCGAGAGCCTG
ACCTATTGCATCTCCCGCCGTGCACAGGGTGTCACGTTGCAAGACCTGCCTGAAACCGAACTGCCCGCTG
TTCTGCAGCCGGTCGCGGAGGCAATGGATGCCATCGCTGCCGCCGATCTTAGCCAGACGAGCGGGTTCGG
CCCATTCGGACCGCAAGGAATCGGTCAATACACTACATGGCGTGATTTCATATGCGCGATTGCTGATCCC
CATGTGTATCACTGGCAAACTGTGATGGACGACACCGTCAGTGCGTCCGTCGCGCAGGCTCTCGATGAGC
TGATGCTTTGGGCCGAGGACTGCCCCGAAGTCCGGCACCTCGTGCACGCGGATTTCGGCTCCAACAATGT
CCTGACGGACAATGGCCGCATAACAGCGGTCATTGACTGGAGCGAGGCGATGTTCGGGGATTCCCAATAC
GAGGTCGCCAACATCTTCTTCTGGAGGCCGTGGTTGGCTTGTATGGAGCAGCAGACGCGCTACTTCGAGC
GGAGGCATCCGGAGCTTGCAGGATCGCCCCGGCTCCGGGCGTATATGCTCCGCATTGGTCTTGACCAACT
CTATCAGAGCTTGGTTGACGGCAATTTCGATGATGCAGCTTGGGCGCAGGGTCGATGCGACGCAATCGTC
CGATCCGGAGCCGGGACTGTCGGGCGTACACAAATCGCCCGCAGAAGCGCCGCCGTCTGGACCGATGGCT
GTGTAGAAGTACTCGCCGATAGTGGAAACCGACGCCCCAGCACTCGTCCGAGGGCAAAGGAATAAGCTAG
TATGTAAGCCTAGTCTTAGATAATAAAATCGCTATCCATCGAAGATGGATGTGTGTTGGTTTTTTGTGTG
TGTAACGCTAGGCGCGCCTGGTGTACCGAGAACGATCCTCTCAGTGCGAGTCTCGACGATCCATATCGTT
GCTTGGCAGTCAGCCAGTCGGAATCCAGCTTGGGACCCAGGAAGTCCAATCGTCAGATATTGTACTCAAG
CCTGGTCACGGCAGCGTACCGATCTGTTTAAACCTAGATATTGATAGTCTGATCGGTCAACGTATAATCG
AGTCCTAGCTTTTGCAAACATCTATCAAGAGACAGGATCAGCAGGAGGCTTTCGCATGAGTATTCAACAT
TTCCGTGTCGCCCTTATTCCCTTTTTTGCGGCATTTTGCCTTCCTGTTTTTGCTCACCCAGAAACGCTGG
TGAAAGTAAAAGATGCTGAAGATCAGTTGGGTGCGCGAGTGGGTTACATCGAACTGGATCTCAACAGCGG
TAAGATCCTTGAGAGTTTTCGCCCCGAAGAACGCTTTCCAATGATGAGCACTTTTAAAGTTCTGCTATGT
GGCGCGGTATTATCCCGTATTGACGCCGGGCAAGAGCAACTCGGTCGCCGCATACACTATTCTCAGAATG
ACTTGGTTGAGTATTCACCAGTCACAGAAAAGCATCTTACGGATGGCATGACAGTAAGAGAATTATGCAG
TGCTGCCATAACCATGAGTGATAACACTGCGGCCAACTTACTTCTGACAACGATTGGAGGACCGAAGGAG
CTAACCGCTTTTTTGCACAACATGGGGGATCATGTAACTCGCCTTGATCGTTGGGAACCGGAGCTGAATG
AAGCCATACCAAACGACGAGCGTGACACCACGATGCCTGTAGCAATGGCAACAACCTTGCGTAAACTATT
AACTGGCGAACTACTTACTCTAGCTTCCCGGCAACAGTTGATAGACTGGATGGAGGCGGATAAAGTTGCA
GGACCACTTCTGCGCTCGGCCCTTCCGGCTGGCTGGTTTATTGCTGATAAATCTGGAGCCGGTGAGCGTG
GGTCTCGCGGTATCATTGCAGCACTGGGGCCAGATGGTAAGCCCTCCCGTATCGTAGTTATCTACACGAC
GGGGAGTCAGGCAACTATGGATGAACGAAATAGACAGATCGCTGAGATAGGTGCCTCACTGATTAAGCAT
TGGTAACCGATTCTAGGTGCATTGGCGCAGAAAAAAATGCCTGATGCGACGCTGCGCGTCTTATACTCCC
ACATATGCCAGATTCAGCAACGGATACGGCTTCCCCAACTTGCCCACTTCCATACGTGTCCTCCTTACCA
GAAATTTATCCTTAAGATCCCGAATCGTTTAAACTCGACTCTGGCTCTATCGAATCTCCGTCGTTTCGAG
CTTACGCGAACAGCCGTGGCGCTCATTTGCTCGTCGGGCATCGAATCTCGTCAGCTATCGTCAGCTTACC
TTTTTGGCAGCGATCGCGGCTCCCGACATCTTGGACCATTAGCTCCACAGGTATCTTCTTCCCTCTAGTG
GTCATAACAGCAGCTTCAGCTACCTCTCAATTCAAAAAACCCCTCAAGACCCGTTTAGAGGCCCCAAGGG
GTTATGCTATCAATCGTTGCGTTACACACACAAAAAACCAACACACATCCATCTTCGATGGATAGCGATT
TTATTATCTAACTGCTGATCGAGTGTAGCCAGATCTAGTAATCAATTACGGGGTCATTAGTTCATAGCCC
ATATATGGAGTTCCG
